Addgene plasmid #218315: pQLL-MAG-10 kb
Purpose: Donor plasmid of MAG Transposon with 10 kb cargo gene
Depositing lab: Haoyi Wang. Depositing organization: Institute of Zoology, Chinese Academy of Sciences. Publication: Heterologous survey of 130 DNA transposons in human cells highlights their functional divergence and expands the genome engineering toolbox. Zhang T, Tan S, Tang N, Li Y, Zhang C, Sun J, Guo Y, Gao H, Cai Y, Sun W, Wang C, Fu L, Ma H, Wu Y, Hu X, Zhang X, Gee P, Yan W, Zhao Y, Chen Q, Guo B, Wang H, Zhang YE. Cell. 2024 Jul 11;187(14):3741-3760.e30. doi: 10.1016/j.cell.2024.05.007. Epub 2024 Jun 5. PubMed 38843831.
Backbone
  Vector backbone: pQLL
  Vector type: Mammalian Expression
Growth in bacteria
  Bacterial resistance: Ampicillin, 100 μg/mL
  Growth temperature: 37°C
  Growth strain: DH5alpha
  Copy number: Low Copy
Gene/Insert
  Gene/Insert name: 10 kb cargo gene
  Species: Synthetic
  Cloning method: Restriction Enzyme; 5′ cloning site Unknown (unknown if destroyed); 3′ cloning site Unknown (unknown if destroyed)
Terms and licenses: Academic/Nonprofit Terms; Industry Terms: Not Available to Industry
How to cite: pQLL-MAG-10 kb was a gift from Haoyi Wang (Addgene plasmid # 218315 ; http://n2t.net/addgene:218315 ; RRID:Addgene_218315)
