[The description below was written by a language model from this plasmid's Addgene catalogue record and pLannotate feature annotations shown in this document.]
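Description:
pQLL-MAG-10 kb is a donor plasmid for the MAG DNA transposon. It is built on the pQLL backbone, classed as a mammalian expression vector, and carries a synthetic cargo of about 10 kb for transposase-mediated integration into mammalian genomes. The sequenced plasmid is 13,099 nt. It is propagated in E. coli through a ColE1/pUC-type origin and selected with ampicillin via the bla gene and its promoter. The catalogue lists it as low copy even though the annotated origin is of the high-copy type. The MAG terminal repeats that should flank the cargo were not recognised by the automated annotation, so the exact transposon boundaries cannot be read from the feature table, and no transposase gene is annotated. The transposase is presumably supplied from a separate helper construct.

The annotated cargo contains several modules. One is an EF-1α core promoter with intron A, driving an open reading frame made of a CD8A leader fragment, mouse heavy-chain and light-chain variable-region matches, and CD28 and CD3ζ (CD247) fragments. This layout is typical of a second-generation chimeric antigen receptor with an scFv binder, although the record does not state its antigen specificity. The cassette ends in an SV40 polyadenylation signal. A second unit uses the mouse PGK promoter to express puromycin N-acetyltransferase followed by EGFP, ending in a bGH poly(A). This allows drug selection and fluorescent scoring of cells with integrated cargo, but the linker joining the two coding sequences is not annotated. A third region resembles a human β-globin gene segment, with HBB exons, truncated introns and the β-globin poly(A). A fragment matching C9orf85 is also present, and these sequences probably help bring the cargo up to size.

The construct appears intended for testing how efficiently MAG transposes large payloads in human cells.
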