Features (pLannotate 1.2.2; 26 found; start..end, strand, type, name):
    137..205     +  CDS            large T antigen (fragment): large T antigen from SV40 (simian virus 40)
    228..309     +  polyA_signal   SV40 poly(A) signal: SV40 polyadenylation signal
    343..678     -  CDS            CD247 (fragment): CD3Z_HUMAN - Also known as CD3Z, T3Z, TCRZ. Experimental evidence at protein level: Swiss-Prot protein existence level 1. Part of the TCR-CD3 complex present on T-lymphocyte cell surface that plays an essential role in adaptive immune response. When antigen presenting cells (APCs) activate T-cell receptor (TCR), TCR- mediated signals are transmitted across the cell membrane by the CD3 chains CD3D, CD3E, CD3G and CD3Z. All CD3 chains contain immunoreceptor tyrosine-based activation motifs (ITAMs) in their cytoplasmic domain. Upon TCR engagement, these motifs become phosphorylated by Src family
    679..882     -  CDS            CD28 (fragment): CD28_HUMAN - Experimental evidence at protein level: Swiss-Prot protein existence level 1. Involved in T-cell activation, the induction of cell proliferation and cytokine production and promotion of T-cell survival. Enhances the production of IL4 and IL10 in T-cells in conjunction with TCR/CD3 ligation and CD40L costimulation (PubMed:8617933). Isoform 3 enhances CD40L-mediated activation of NF-kappa-B and kinases MAPK8 and PAK2 in T-cells (PubMed:15067037). From Homo sapiens (Human).
   1105..1365    -  CDS            IGLV5-48 (fragment): LV548_HUMAN - Experimental evidence at protein level: Swiss-Prot protein existence level 1. Probable non-functional open reading frame (ORF) of V region of the variable domain of immunoglobulin light chains (PubMed:24600447). Non-functional ORF generally cannot participate in the synthesis of a productive immunoglobulin chain due to altered V- (D)-J or switch recombination and/or splicing site (at mRNA level) and/or conserved amino acid change (protein level) (PubMed:9619395). Immunoglobulins, also known as antibodies, are membrane-bound or secreted glycoproteins produced by B lymphocytes. In
   1423..1788    -  CDS            HVM46_MOUSE (fragment): Experimental evidence at protein level: Swiss-Prot protein existence level 1. From Mus musculus (Mouse).
   1792..1851    -  CDS            CD8A (fragment): CD8A_HUMAN - Also known as MAL. Experimental evidence at protein level: Swiss-Prot protein existence level 1. Integral membrane glycoprotein that plays an essential role in the immune response and serves multiple functions in responses against both external and internal offenses. In T-cells, functions primarily as a coreceptor for MHC class I molecule:peptide complex. The antigens presented by class I peptides are derived from cytosolic proteins while class II derived from extracellular proteins. Interacts simultaneously with the T-cell receptor (TCR) and the MHC class I proteins presented by
   1908..2111    -  intron         EF-1α intron A: truncated intron upstream of the start codon of human EF-1α
   2737..2846    -  intron         EF-1α intron A (fragment): intron upstream of the start codon of human EF-1α
   2847..3058    -  promoter       EF-1α core promoter: core promoter for human elongation factor EF-1α
   3123..3347    -  polyA_signal   bGH poly(A) signal: bovine growth hormone polyadenylation signal
   3375..4094    -  CDS            EGFP: the original enhanced GFP (Yang et al., 1996) mammalian codon-optimized
   4158..4752    -  CDS            PuroR (fragment): puromycin N-acetyltransferase; pac from Streptomyces alboniger; confers resistance to puromycin
   4777..5276    -  promoter       PGK promoter: mouse phosphoglycerate kinase 1 promoter
   5972..5992    +  CDS            lacZα (fragment): LacZα fragment of β-galactosidase; lacZ fragment
   6084..6188    +  promoter       AmpR promoter: bla
   6189..7049    +  CDS            AmpR: β-lactamase; bla; confers resistance to ampicillin, carbenicillin, and related antibiotics
   7220..7808    +  rep_origin     ori: high-copy-number ColE1/pMB1/pBR322/pUC origin of replication
   8458..8852    -  polyA_signal   β-globin poly(A): human β-globin polyadenylation signal
   8856..8978    -  CDS            HBB: HBB_COLGU - Experimental evidence at transcript level: Swiss-Prot protein existence level 2. Involved in oxygen transport from the lung to the various peripheral tissues. From Colobus guereza (Mantled guereza) (Eastern black-and-white colobus monkey).
   8982..9373    -  intron         β-globin intron (fragment): internally truncated intron from human β-globin
   9743..9831    -  intron         β-globin intron (fragment): internally truncated intron from human β-globin
   9835..10149   -  CDS            HBB (fragment): HBB_HAPGR - Experimental evidence at protein level: Swiss-Prot protein existence level 1. Involved in oxygen transport from the lung to the various peripheral tissues. From Hapalemur griseus (Gray gentle lemur) (Eastern lesser bamboo lemur).
  10181..10276   -  CDS            HBB (fragment): HBB_HUMAN - Experimental evidence at protein level: Swiss-Prot protein existence level 1. [Spinorphin]: functions as an endogenous inhibitor of enkephalin-degrading enzymes such as DPP3, and as a selective antagonist of the P2RX3 receptor which is involved in pain signaling, these properties implicate it as a regulator of pain and inflammation. From Homo sapiens (Human).
  12112..12312   -  CDS            C9orf85 (fragment): CI085_HUMAN - Experimental evidence at protein level: Swiss-Prot protein existence level 1. From Homo sapiens (Human).
  12947..12964   +  promoter       LEU2 promoter (fragment): S. cerevisiae LEU2
>Addgene plasmid #218315 | pQLL-MAG-10 kb | addgene full sequence | sequence record 445647 | Addgene NGS Result
TATTAATATGAAACAAGGATATGGAAGAGGAAGGCATGAAAACAGGAAAAGAAAACAAACCTTGTTTGCC
ATTTTAAGGCACCCCTGGACAGCTAGGTGGCAAAAGGAAGCTTCCCTTTGGTCTCCCCCTCTTAAGTACC
ACATTTGTAGAGGTTTTACTTGCTTTAAAAAACCTCCCACACCTCCCCCTGAACCTGAAACATAAAATGA
ATGCAATTGTTGTTGTTAACTTGTTTATTGCAGCTTATAATGGTTACAAATAAAGCAATAGCATCACAAA
TTTCACAAATAAAGCATTTTTTTCACTGCATTCTAGTTGTGGTTTGTCCAAACTCAATCGATGCGAGGGG
GCAGGGCCTGCATGTGAAGGGCGTCGTAGGTGTCCTTGGTGGCTGTACTGAGACCCTGGTAAAGGCCATC
GTGCCCCTTGCCCCTCCGGCGCTCGCCTTTCATCCCAATCTCACTGTAGGCCTCCGCCATCTTATCTTTC
TGCAGTTCATTGTACAGGCCTTCCTGAGGGTTCTTCCTTCTCGGCTTTCCCCCCATCTCAGGGTCCCGGC
CACGTCTCTTGTCCAAAACATCGTACTCCTCTCTTCGTCCTAGATTGAGCTCGTTATAGAGCTGGTTCTG
GCCCTGCTGGTACGCGGGGGCGTCTGCGCTCCTGCTGAACTTCACTCTGGAGCGATAGGCTGCGAAGTCG
CGTGGTGGGGCATAGGGCTGGTAATGCTTGCGGGTGGGCCCGGGGCGGCGGGGAGTCATGTTCATGTAGT
CACTGTGCAGGAGCCTGCTCCTCTTACTCCTCACCCAGAAAATAATAAAGGCCACTGTTACTAGCAAGCT
ATAGCAAGCCAGGACTCCCCCAACCACCACCAGCACCCAAAAATCACAGGCGAAGTCCAGCCCCCTCGTG
TGCACTGCGCCCCCCGCCGCTGGCCGGCACGCCTCTGGGCGCAGGGACAGGGGCTGCGACGCGATGGTGG
GCGCCGGTGTTGGTGGTCGCGGCGCTGGCGTCGTGGTCAGCACTGTCAGTTGCGTGCCTCCACCGAAAAC
AGCGGCTGAACTATGCCAAATCATACAGTAATAATCGGCCTCGTCCTCGGACCTGAGACCTGAGATGAGC
AGCACACCCGCATTGGCGCTTGCGTCTTTAGATCCACTAAACCTTGATGGAACTCCAGATCCCTGCTGCT
TATCTGAGTCGCTCTTGTAATTGAGAAGGTATTGGGGAGGAGAACCTGGTTTTTGCTGATACCAGTAGAT
CCTGTAAGGCCCTACATTGATTCCTGACCTCAGTGTACACGTCAAAGAAGCGGAGGCACCGGGGCTTGCA
CTGAGGGAGGATGATTGCGTGAGAACAGGTTGGCTACCCCCCCCTCCGGACCCGCCCCCACCGGAACCTC
CACCGCCTGAGCCCAGGATCCCACTGGACACGGTGACGGTTGTACCTTGTCCCCAAACGTCCATACCATA
GTAGTAAGTCATCATACCCCGCGCACAATAGTAAACAGCTGTGTCTTCGGGAGTTACACTATTAAGCTGA
AGAGAGAACTGGTTTTTGGAAGTATCTGGATTTATAGACATCCTGCTTTTCACACTTACAGCATAATCAT
TATACCATTTACTGCGGTAGTATGTTCTACCGAGCCATTCCAACCCTCGACTGGGGGACTGCCTGATCCA
ATTCCATGTCGCGGAGTTACTACTCACTGAATCACCTGATATGGCACAGGTAAGACTAAGAGTCTGGGAA
GGAGTGACCAGACCGGGGCCAGATTGTTGGAGTTGCACTTGCGGCCTGGCGGCGTGGAGCAGCAAGGCCA
GCGGCAGGAGCAAGGCGGTCACTGGTAAGGCCTTATCGTCATCGTCTTTGTAATCCATGGTGGCGACCGG
TGGATCCCTCACGACACCTGAAATGGAAGAAAAAAACTTTGAACCACTGTCTGAGGCTTGAGAATGAACC
AAGATCCAAACTCAAAAAGGGCAAATTCCAAGGAGAATTACATCAAGTGCCAAGCTGGCCTAACTTCAGT
CTCCACCCACTCAGTGTGGGGAAACTCCATCGCATAAAACCCCTCCCCCCAACCTAAAGACGACGTACTC
CAAAAGCTCGAGAACTAATCGAGGTGCCTGGACGGCGCCCGGTACTCAGTGGAGTCACATGAAGCGACGG
CTGAGGACGGAAAGGCCCTTTTCCTTTGTGTGGGTGACTCACCCGCCCGCTCTCCCGAGCGCCGCGTCCT
CCATTTTGAGCTCCCTGCAGCAGGGCCGGGAAGCGGCCATCTTTCCGCTCACGCAACTGGTGCCGACCGG
GCCAGCCTTGCCGCCCAGGGCGGGGCGATACACGGCGGCGCGAGGCCAGGCACCAGAGCAGGCCGGCGAG
CTTGAGACTACCCCCGTCCGATTCTCGGTGGCCGCGCTCGCAGGCCCCGCCTCGCCGAACATGTGCGCTG
GGACGCACGGGCCCCGTCGCCGCCCGCGGCCCCAAAAACCGAAATACCAGTGTGCAGATCTTGGCCCGCA
TTTACAAGACTATCTTGCCAGAAAAAAAGCGTCGCAGCAGGTCATCAAAAATTTTAAATGGCTAGAGACT
TATCGAAAGCAGCGAGACAGGCGCGAAGGTGCCACCAGATTCGCACGCGGCGGCCCCAGCGCCCAGGCCA
GGCCTCAACTCAAGCACGAGGCGAAGGGGCTCCTTAAGCGCAAGGCCTCGAACTCTCCCACCCACTTCCA
ACCCGAAGCTCGGGATCAAGAATCACGTACTGCAGCCAGGTGGAAGTAATTCAAGGCACGCAAGGGCCAT
AACCCGTAAAGAGGCCAGGCCCGCGGGAACCACACACGGCACTTACCTGTGTTCTGGCGGCAAACCCGTT
GCGAAAAAGAACGTTCACGGCGACTACTGCACTTATATACGGTTCTCCCCCACCCTCGGGAAAAAGGCGG
AGCCAGTACACGACATCACTTTCCCAGTTTACCCCGCGCCACCTTCTCTAGGCACCGGGTCAATTGCCGA
CCCCTCCCCCCAACTTCTCGGGGACTGTGGGCGATGTGCGCTCTGCCCACTGACGGGCACCGGAGCCTCA
CGTTAATTAACCAAGGTACCCATTGGCGGCCGCCCTCAGAAGCCATAGAGCCCACCGCATCCCCAGCATG
CCTGCTATTGTCTTCCCAATCCTCCCCCTTGCTGTCCTGCCCCACCCCACCCCCCAGAATAGAATGACAC
CTACTCAGACAATGCGATGCAATTTCCTCATTTTATTAGGAAAGGACAGTGGGAGTGGCACCTTCCAGGG
TCAAGGAAGGCACGGGGGAGGGGCAAACAACAGATGGCTGGCAACTAGAAGGCACAGTCGAGGCTGATCA
GCGAGCTTAATTAATTACTTGTACAGCTCGTCCATGCCGAGAGTGATCCCGGCGGCGGTCACGAACTCCA
GCAGGACCATGTGATCGCGCTTCTCGTTGGGGTCTTTGCTCAGGGCGGACTGGGTGCTCAGGTAGTGGTT
GTCGGGCAGCAGCACGGGGCCGTCGCCGATGGGGGTGTTCTGCTGGTAGTGGTCGGCGAGCTGCACGCTG
CCGTCCTCGATGTTGTGGCGGATCTTGAAGTTCACCTTGATGCCGTTCTTCTGCTTGTCGGCCATGATAT
AGACGTTGTGGCTGTTGTAGTTGTACTCCAGCTTGTGCCCCAGGATGTTGCCGTCCTCCTTGAAGTCGAT
GCCCTTCAGCTCGATGCGGTTCACCAGGGTGTCGCCCTCGAACTTCACCTCGGCGCGGGTCTTGTAGTTG
CCGTCGTCCTTGAAGAAGATGGTGCGCTCCTGGACGTAGCCTTCGGGCATGGCGGACTTGAAGAAGTCGT
GCTGCTTCATGTGGTCGGGGTAGCGGCTGAAGCACTGCACGCCGTAGGTCAGGGTGGTCACGAGGGTGGG
CCAGGGCACGGGCAGCTTGCCGGTGGTGCAGATGAACTTCAGGGTCAGCTTGCCGTAGGTGGCATCGCCC
TCGCCCTCGCCGGACACGCTGAACTTGTGGCCGTTTACGTCGCCGTCCAGCTCGACCAGGATGGGCACCA
CCCCGGTGAACAGCTCCTCGCCCTTGCTCACCATTGGCCCGGGATTCTCTTCGACATCCCCTGCTTGTTT
CAACAGGGAGAAGTTAGTGGCATCGATGGCACCGGGCTTGCGGGTCATGCACCAGGTGCGCGGTCCTTCG
GGCACCTCGACGTCGGCGGTGACGGTGAAGCCGAGCCGCTCGTAGAAGGGGAGGTTGCGGGGCGCGGAGG
TCTCCAGGAAGGCGGGCACCCCGGCGCGCTCGGCCGCCTCCACTCCGGGGAGCACGACGGCGCTGCCCAG
ACCCTTGCCCTGGTGGTCGGGCGAGACGCCGACGGTGGCCAGGAACCACGCGGGCTCCTTGGGCCGGTGC
GGCGCCAGGAGGCCTTCCATCTGTTGCTGCGCGGCCAGCCGGGAACCGCTCAACTCGGCCATGCGCGGGC
CGATCTCGGCGAACACCGCCCCCGCTTCGACGCTCTCCGGCGTGGTCCAGACCGCCACCGCGGCGCCGTC
GTCCGCGACCCACACCTTGCCGATGTCGAGCCCGACGCGCGTGAGGAAGAGTTCTTGCAGCTCGGTGACC
CGCTCGATGTGGCGGTCCGGGTCGACGGTGTGGCGCGTGGCGGGGTAGTCGGCGAACGCGGCGGCGAGGG
TGCGTACGGCCCGGGGGACGTCGTCGCGGGTGGCGAGGCGCACCGTGGGCTTGTACTCGGTCCCCATGGT
GGCGTTGGCTGCAGGTCGAAAGGCCCGGAGATGAGGAAGAGGAGAACAGCGCGGCAGACGTGCGCTTTTG
AAGCGTGCAGAATGCCGGGCCTCCGGAGGACCTTCGGGCGCCCGCCCCGCCCCTGAGCCCGCCCCTGAGC
CCGCCCCCGGACCCACCCCTTCCCAGCCTCTGAGCCCAGAAAGCGAAGGAGCAAAGCTGCTATTGGCCGC
TGCCCCAAAGGCCTACCCGCTTCCATTGCTCAGCGGTGCTGTCCATCTGCACGAGACTAGTGAGACGTGC
TACTTCCATTTGTCACGTCCTGCACGACGCGAGCTGCGGGGCGGGGGGGAACTTCCTGACTAGGGGAGGA
GTAGAAGGTGGCGCGAAGGGGCCACCAAAGAACGGAGCCGGTTGGCGCCTACCGGTGGATGTGGAATGTG
TGCGAGGCCAGAGGCCACTTGTGTAGCGCCAAGTGCCCAGCGGGGCTGCTAAAGCGCATGCTCCAGACTG
CCTTGGGAAAAGCGCCTCCCCTACCCGGTAGAATTGCTAGCACCGGTCGTTGGAATTCCTTCAATCAAGC
GCTTGAAGTAGTGCACCCAAAAATACACGAGCTAATGGATCGTGTGAAGTGTTCTAGGCAACGGCTTAGA
ACACAGTGTAAGCGATCCAGCGCTGTGACGCGCTTTTATACCCATAGACGAAGGTACTCACCACTATTTC
GTCTCTCAGTGCAAAGGGAGCTCAAAACCCTTAAGCGAGTGCCGTAATATTCTTGCATTAGTAAATTAGA
GCATGTTAATTAAAGACACAGCGAATTGCCACTGCGCTAAGCGTTTCTACAAAAAAAATGAATACGCATT
AGTTCACTAATTTAAGTTAAGTTATCCGACAACTCAATAACATCAAAAACTGTGTTTTAACAATAATAAA
TGATAATTATTTTAAAATTTTCTGAACTGGTCCTATTATTTTGGCGCATGATTTTTGGGTTATTTTTACA
TTTCTTATCATAACTTTTTTGTTTCTTAACTTTTCACCAAACTTTAAAAACATTCTTAAAGTAAACATTC
TAATAGTGCTTTCATGAAAGTTTGGTAAAGATTGATTCACTTTAAGTCATGAAATATGATAAGTGAATAA
TAAATTGATAAGTGGTCCTATTGATTTGTCCGACACTGTATACAATTGAGAGACGCAAGACACTGCGGAT
CGAGACGCATTGCGTGGTTCGACTGGCCGTCGTTTTACAACGAAAGGGCCTCGTGATACGCCTATTTTTA
TAGGTTAATGTCATGATAATAATGGTTTCTTAGACGTCAGGTGGCACTTTTCGGGGAAATGTGCGCGGAA
CCCCTATTTGTTTATTTTTCTAAATACATTCAAATATGTATCCGCTCATGAGACAATAACCCTGATAAAT
GCTTCAATAATATTGAAAAAGGAAGAGTATGAGTATTCAACATTTCCGTGTCGCCCTTATTCCCTTTTTT
GCGGCATTTTGCCTTCCTGTTTTTGCTCACCCAGAAACGCTGGTGAAAGTAAAAGATGCTGAAGATCAGT
TGGGTGCACGAGTGGGTTACATCGAACTGGATCTCAACAGCGGTAAGATCCTTGAGAGTTTTCGCCCCGA
AGAACGTTTTCCAATGATGAGCACTTTTAAAGTTCTGCTATGTGGCGCGGTATTATCCCGTATTGACGCC
GGGCAAGAGCAACTCGGTCGCCGCATACACTATTCTCAGAATGACTTGGTTGAGTACTCACCAGTCACAG
AAAAGCATCTTACGGATGGCATGACAGTAAGAGAATTATGTAGTGCTGCCATAACCATGAGTGATAACAC
GGCGGCCAACTTACTTCTGACAACGATCGGAGGACCGAAGGAGCTAACCGCTTTTTTGCGCAACATGGGG
GATCATGTAACTCGCCTTGATCGTTGGGAACCGGAGCTGAATGAAGCCATACCAAACGACGAGCGTGATA
CCACGATGCCTGTAGCGATGGCAACAACGTTGCGCAAACTATTAACTGGCGAACTACTTACTCTAGCTTC
CCGGCAACAATTAATAGACTGGATGGAGGCGGATAAAGTTGCAGGACCACTTCTGCGCTCGGCCCTTCCG
GCTGGCTGGTTTATTGCTGATAAATCTGGAGCCGGTGAGCGTGGGTCCCGCGGTATTATTGCAGCACTGG
GGCCAGATGGTAAGCCCTCCCGTATCGTAGTTATCTACACGACGGGGAGTCAGGCAACTATGGATGAACG
AAAGAGACAGATCGCTGAGATAGGTGCCTCACTGATTAAGCATTGGTAACTGTCAGACCAAGTTTACTCA
TATATACTTTAGATTGATTTAAAACTTCATTTTTAATTTAAAAGGATCTAGGTGAAGATCCTTTTTGATA
ATCTCATGACCAAAATCCCTTAACGTGAGTTTTCGTTCCACTGAGCGTCAGACCCCGTAGAAAAGATCAA
AGGATCTTCTTGAGATCCTTTTTTTCTGCGCGTAATCTGCTGCTTGCAAACAAAAAAACCACCGCTACCA
GCGGTGGTTTGTTTGCCGGATCAAGAGCTACCAACTCTTTTTCCGAAGGTAACTGGCTTCAGCAGAGCGC
AGATACCAAATACTGTTCTTCTAGTGTAGCCGTAGTTAGGCCACCACTTCAAGAACTCTGTAGCACCGCC
TACATACCTCGCTCTGCTAATCCTGTTACCAGTGGCTGCTGCCAGTGGCGATAAGTCGTGTCTTACCGGG
TTGGACTCAAGACGATAGTTACCGGATAAGGCGCAGCGGTCGGGCTGAACGGGGGGTTCGTGCACACAGC
CCAGCTTGGAGCGAACGACCTACACCGAACTGAGATACCTACAGCGTGAGCTATGAGAAAGCGCCACGCT
TCCCGAAGGGAGAAAGGCGGACAGGTATCCGGTAAGCGGCAGGGTCGGAACAGGAGAGCGCACGAGGGAG
CTTCCAGGGGGAAACGCCTGGTATCTTTATAGTCCTGTCGGGTTTCGCCACCTCTGACTTGAGCGTCGAT
TTTTGTGATGCTCGTCAGGGGGGCGGAGCCTATGGAAAAACGCCAGCAACGCGGCCTTTTTACGGTTCCT
GGCCTTTTGCTGGCCTTTTGCTCACATGTTCTTTCCTGCGTTATCCCCTGATTCTGTGGGTAACCGTATT
ACCGCCTTTGAGTGAGCTGATACCGCTCGCCGCAGCCGAACGACCGAGCGCAGCGAGTCAGTGAGCGAGG
AAGCGGCACACAGGAAACAGCTATGACCGTCTCGGTTGGCAGTGACTCCGTCTCTGGGCCCTATACAGTG
TCGGACAAATCAATAGGACCACTTAATAATGTTTTATTCACTTATCACATTTCATTACCTAAAGTGAATC
AATATTTACCAAATTTTCATGAAAGCACTTTTCGGATGTTGGCTTAAAGTCTGCTTTGAAAGTTTGTTGA
TAAGTTAACAAACAAAAAAGTTATTATAAGAAATGTTGAAAAAACCCCAAAAATCATGCGACAAAATAAT
AGGACCAGTATAGAAAATTTTATTATTTTAACCATTTATCATTATTGCCTATAAATAATTACAGCTCCGG
CTTTTAATTCGCAATGTGGCCAGCCCGTACATTTGAAAAACTAAAGAAAATAACAAAACAGCCTTATCCT
GGGCTAACTTGGTAGCATCTCGAGGGCCCATGAGGACAGCTAAAACAATAAGTAATGTAAAATACAGCAT
AGCAAAACTTTAACCTCCAAATCAAGCCTCTACTTGAATCCTTTTCTGAGGGATGAATAAGGCATAGGCA
TCAGGGGCTGTTGCCAATGTGCATTAGCTGTTTGCAGCCTCACCTTCTTTCATGGAGTTTAAGATATAGT
GTATTTTCCCAAGGTTTGAACTAGCTCTTCATTTCTTTATGTTTTAAATGCACTGACCTCCCACATTCCC
TTTTTAGTAAAATATTCAGAAATAATTTAAATACATCATTGCAATGAAAATAAATGTTTTTTATTAGGCA
GAATCCAGATGCTCAAGGCCCTTCATAATATCCCCCAGTTTAGTAGTTGGACTTAGGGAACAAAGGAACC
TTTAATAGAAATTGGACAGCAAGAAAGCGAGCTTAGTGATACTTGTGGGCCAGGGCATTAGCCACACCAG
CCACCACTTTCTGATAGGCAGCCTGCACTGGTGGGGTGAATTCTTTGCCAAAGTGATGGGCCAGCACACA
GACCAGCACGTTGCCCAGGAGCTGTGGGAGGAAGATAAGAGGTATGAACATGATTAGCAAAAGGGCCTAG
CTTGGACTCAGAATAATCCAGCCTTATCCCAACCATAAAATAAAAGCAGAATGGTAGCTGGATTGTAGCT
GCTATTAGCAATATGAAACCTCTTACATCAGTTACAATTTATATGCAGAAATATTTATATGCAGAAATAT
TGCTATTGCCTTAACCCAGAAATTATCACTGTTATTCTTTAGAATGGTGCAAAGAGGCATGATACATTGT
ATCATTATTGCCCTGAAAGAAAGAGATTAGGGAAAGTATTAGAAATAAGATAAACAAAAAAGTATATTAA
AAGAAGAAAGCATTTTTTAAAATTACAAATGCAAAATTACCCTGATTTGGTCAATATGTGTACACATATT
AAAACATTACACTTTAACCCATAAATATGTATAATGATTATGTATCAATTAAAAATAAAAGAAAATAAAG
TAGGGAGATTATGAATATGCAAATAAGCACACATATATTCCAAATAGTAATGTACTAGGCAGACTGTGTA
AAGTTTTTTTTTAAGTTACTTAATGTATCTCAGAGATATTTCCTTTTGTTATACACAATGTTAAGGCATT
AAGTATAATAGTAAAAATTGCGGAGAAGAAAAAAAAAGAAAGCAAGAATTAAACAAAAGAAAACAATTGT
TATGAACAGCAAATAAAAGAAACTAAAACGATCCTGAGACTTCCACACTGATGCAATCATTCGTCTGTTT
CCCATTCTAAACTGTACCCTGTTACTTCTCCCCTTCCTATGACATGAACTTAACCATAGAAAAGAAGGGG
AAAGAAAACATCAAGGGTCCCATAGACTCACCCTGAAGTTCTCAGGATCCACGTGCAGCTTGTCACAGTG
CAGCTCACTCAGTGTGGCAAAGGTGCCCTTGAGGTTGTCCAGGTGAGCCAGGCCATCACTAAAGGCACCG
AGCACTTTCTTGCCATGAGCCTTCACCTTAGGGTTGCCCATAACAGCATCAGGAGTGGACAGATCCCCAA
AGGACTCAAAGAACCTCTGGGTCCAAGGGTAGACCACCAGCAGCCTAAGGGTGGGAAAATAGACCAATAG
GCAGAGAGAGTCAGTGCCTATCAGAAACCCAAGAGTCTTCTCTGTCTCCACATGCCCAGTTTCTATTGGT
CTCCTTAAACCTGTCTTGTAACCTTGATACCAACCTGCCCAGGGCCTCACCACCAACTTCATCCACGTTC
ACCTTGCCCCACAGGGCAGTAACGGCAGACTTCTCCTCAGGAGTCAGGTGCACCATGGTGTCTGTTTGAG
GTTGCTAGTGAACACAGTTGTGTCAGAAGCAAATGTAAGCAATAGATGGCTCTGCCCTGACTTTTATGCC
CAGCCCTGGCTCCTGCCCTCCCTGCTCCTGGGAGTAGATTGGCCAACCCTAGGGTGTGGCTCCACAGGGT
GAGGTCTAAGTGATGACAGCCGTACCTGTCCTTGGCTCTTCTGGCACTGGCTTAGGAGTTGGACTTCAAA
CCCTCAGCCCTCCCTCTAAGATATATCTCTTGGCCCCATACCATCAGTACAAATTGCTACTAAAAACATC
CTCCTTTGCAAGTGTATTTACGCTTCTTTGAGAAACATCTTCTTCGTTAGTGGCCTGCCCCTCATTCCCA
CTTTAATATCCAGAATCACTATAAGAAGAATATAATAAGAGGAATAACTCTTATTATAGGTAAGGGAAAA
TTAAGAGGCATACGTGATGGGATGAGTAAGAGAGGAGAGGGAAGGATTAATGGATGATAAAATCTACTAC
TATTTGTTGAGACCTTTTATAGTCTAATCAATTTTGCTATTGTTTTCCATCCTCACGCTAACTCCATAAA
AAAACACTATTATTATCTTTATTTTGCCATGACAAGACTGAGCTCAGAAGAGTCAAGCATTTGCCTAAGG
TCGGACATGTCAGAGGCAGTGCCAGACCTATGTGAGACTCTGCAGCTACTGCTCATGGGCCCTGTGCTGC
ACTGATGAGGAGGATCAGATGGATGGGGCAATGAAGCAAAGGAATCATTCTGTGGATAAAGGAGACAGCC
ATGAAGAAGTCTATGACTGTAAATTTGGGAGCAGGAGTCTCTAAGGACTTGGATTTCAAGGAATTTTGAC
TCAGCAAACACAAGACCCTCACGGTGACTTTGCGAGCTGGTGTGCCAGATGTGTCTATCAGAGGTTCCAG
GGAGGGTGGGGTGGGGTCAGGGCTGGCCACCAGCTATCAGGGCCCAGATGGGTTATAGGCTGGCAGGCTC
AGATAGGTGGTTAGGTCAGGTTGGTGGTGCTGGGTGGAGTCCATGACTCCCAGGAGCCAGGAGAGATAGA
CCATGAGTAGAGGGCAGACATGGGAAAGGTGGGGGAGGCACAGCATAGCAGCATTTTTCATTCTACTACT
ACATGGGACTGCTCCCCTATACCCCCAGCTAGGGGCAAGTGCCTTGACTCCTATGTTTTCAGGATCATCA
TCTATAAAGTAAGAGTAATAATTGTGTCTATCTCATAGGGTTATTATGAGGATCAAAGGAGATGCACACT
CTCTGGACCAGTGGCCTAACAGTTCAGGACAGAGCTATGGGCTTCCTATGTATGGGTCAGTGGTCTCAAT
GTAGCAGGCAAGTTCCAGAAGATAGCATCAACCACTGTTAGAGATATACTGCCAGTCTCAGAGCCTGATG
TTAATTTAGCAATGGGCTGGGACCCTCCTCCAGTAGAACCTTCTAACCAGCTGCTGCAGTCAAAGTCGAA
TGCAGCTGGTTAGACTTTTTTTAATGAAAGCTTGTACCAGTGGGGCCTCTAAGACTAAGTCACTCTGTCT
CACCGTGTCTTAGCCAGTTCCTTACAGCTTGCCCTGATGGGAGATAGAGAATGGGTATCCTCCAACAAAA
AAATAAATTTTCATTTCTCAAGGTCCAACTTATGTTTTCTTAATTTTTAAAAAAATCTTGACCATTCTCC
ACTCTCTAAAATAATCCACAGTGAGAGAAACATTCTTTTCCCCCATCCCATAAATACCTCTATTAAATAT
GGAAAATCTGGGCATGGTGTCTCACACCTGTAATCCCAGCACTTTGGGAGGCTGAGGTGGGTGGACTGCT
TGGAGCTCAGGAGTTCAAGACCATCTTGGACAACATGGTGATACCCTGCCTCTACAAAAAGTACAAAAAT
TAGCCTGGCATGGTGGTGTGCACCTGTAATCCCAGCTATTAGGGTGGCTGAGGCAGGAGAATTGCTTGAA
CCCGGGAGGCGGAGGTTGCAGTGAGCTGAGATCGTGCCACTGCACTCCAGCCTGGGGGACAGAGCACATT
ATAATTAACTGTTATTTTTTACTTGGACTCTTGTGGGGAATAAGATACATGTTTTATTCTTATTTATGAT
TCAAGCACTGAAAATAGTGTTTAGCATCCAGCAGGTGCTTCAAAACCATTTGCTGAATGATTACTATACT
TTTTACAAGCTCAGCTCCCTCTATCCCTTCCAGCATCCTCATCTCTGATTAAATAAGCTTCAGTTTTTCC
TTAGTTCCTGTTACATTTCTGTGTGTCTCCATTAGTGACCTCCCATAGTCCAAGCATGAGCAGTTCTGGC
CAGGCCCCTGTCGGGGTCAGTGCCCCACCCCCGCCTTCTGGTTCTGTGTAACCTTCTAAGCAAACCTTCT
GGCTCAAGCACAGCAATGCTGAGTCATGATGAGTCATGCTGAGGCTTAGGGTGTGTGCCCAGATGTTCTC
AGCCTAGAGTGATGACTCCTATCTGGGTCCCCAGCAGGATGCTTACAGGGCAGATGGCAAAAAAAAGGAG
AAGCTGACCACCTGACTAAAACTCCACCTCAAACGGCATCATAAAGAAAATGGATGCCTGAGACAGAATG
TGACATATTCTAGAATATATTATTTCCTGAATATATATATATATATATATACATATACGTATATATATAT
ATATATATATATTTGTTGTTATCAATTGCCATAGAATGATTAGTTATTGTGAATCAAATATTTATCTTGC
AGGTGGCCTCTATACCTAGAAGCGGCAGAATCAGGCTTTATTAATACATGTGTATAGATTTTTAGGATCT
ATACACATG
